Addgene plasmid #19455: pcDNA5/FRT/TO HSPH3
Depositing lab: Harm Kampinga. Depositing organization: University Medical Center Groningen. Publication: Computational analysis of the human HSPH/HSPA/DNAJ family and cloning of a human HSPH/HSPA/DNAJ expression library. Hageman J, Kampinga HH. Cell Stress Chaperones. 2009 Jan;14(1):1-21. doi: 10.1007/s12192-008-0060-2. Epub 2008 Aug 7. PubMed 18686016.
Backbone
  Vector backbone: pcDNA5/FRT/TO
  Backbone manufacturer: Invitrogen
  Backbone size w/o insert (bp): 5137
  Vector type: Mammalian Expression
  Selectable markers: Hygromycin
Growth in bacteria
  Bacterial resistance: Ampicillin, 100 μg/mL
  Growth temperature: 37°C
  Growth strain: DH5alpha
  Copy number: High Copy
Gene/Insert
  Gene/Insert name: heat shock 70kDa protein 4-like (alt names: HSPH3; HSPA4L, APG-1)
  Species: H. sapiens (human)
  Insert size (bp): 2519
  Entrez Gene: HSPA4L (a.k.a. APG-1, HSPH3, Osp94)
  Cloning method: Restriction Enzyme; 5′ cloning site EcoRV (not destroyed); 3′ cloning site NotI (not destroyed)
  Sequencing primers: 5′ LNCX; 3′ BGH-rev
Terms and licenses: Academic/Nonprofit Terms; Industry Terms: Not Available to Industry
Depositor comments: Part of the HSP110 gene family Disclaimer: For cloning the various HSP genes, the Stratagene reference RNA for cDNA synthesis was used and genes were amplified from this mixture that originates from 10 different cell lines from different somatic origin and ultimately coming from 10 different individuals. This strategy was used to maximize the chance for the presence of individual HSP transcripts. Users must be aware that this mixture thus represents 20 complete haploid genomes, meaning that for each individual gene there might be polymorphisms that could potentially have functional consequences. The library was sequence verified only for the presence of the correct gene.
How to cite: pcDNA5/FRT/TO HSPH3 was a gift from Harm Kampinga (Addgene plasmid # 19455 ; http://n2t.net/addgene:19455 ; RRID:Addgene_19455)
