[The description below was written by a language model from this plasmid's Addgene catalogue record and the feature table of its GenBank file.]
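Description:
pcDNA5/FRT/TO HSPH3 is a mammalian expression plasmid built on the commercial pcDNA5/FRT/TO backbone and carrying the human HSPA4L cDNA (also called HSPH3 or APG-1), a member of the HSP110 family of heat shock proteins. The roughly 2.5 kb insert was cloned between EcoRV and NotI sites, giving a circular construct of 7,654 bp. In E. coli it replicates from a high-copy ColE1/pUC-type origin and is selected with ampicillin through the bla gene. The insert itself is not annotated as a feature in the sequence record, but it occupies the interval between the promoter region and the bGH polyadenylation signal. No epitope tag or reporter is recorded.

Expression is driven by the CMV immediate early enhancer and promoter, followed by two tet operator (TetO2) sites. In cells that express the Tet repressor, these operators keep transcription off until tetracycline or doxycycline relieves repression; in cells lacking the repressor, the promoter behaves constitutively. Downstream lies an FRT site placed directly in front of a hygromycin resistance coding sequence with an SV40 poly(A) signal and no annotated promoter of its own. In this arrangement, FLP-mediated recombination into a host cell line with a genomic FRT landing site is what normally activates the marker, so hygromycin selection favours single-copy, site-specific integrants and yields isogenic, inducible stable lines.

The plasmid belongs to a library of human HSPH/HSPA/DNAJ chaperone expression clones. The depositor notes that genes were amplified from a pooled reference RNA derived from ten cell lines and were verified only for gene identity, so polymorphisms with possible functional consequences may be present.
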