LOCUS       Exported 7654 bp ds-DNA circular SYN 12-MAY-2021
DEFINITION  synthetic circular DNA
ACCESSION   .
VERSION     .
KEYWORDS    pcDNA5/FRT/TO HSPH3
SOURCE      synthetic DNA construct
  ORGANISM  synthetic DNA construct
REFERENCE   1 (bases 1 to 7654)
  AUTHORS   Hageman J, Kampinga HH
  TITLE     Computational analysis of the human HSPH/HSPA/DNAJ family and
            cloning of a human HSPH/HSPA/DNAJ expression library.
  JOURNAL   Cell Stress Chaperones. 2008 Aug 7. ():.
  PUBMED    18686016
REFERENCE   2 (bases 1 to 7654)
  AUTHORS   .
  TITLE     Direct Submission
  JOURNAL   Exported May 12, 2021 from SnapGene Server 1.1.58
            http://www.snapgene.com
FEATURES             Location/Qualifiers
     source          1..7654
                     /organism="synthetic DNA construct"
                     /mol_type="other DNA"
     primer_bind     complement(44..63)
                     /label=pRS-marker
                     /note="pRS vectors, use to sequence yeast selectable
                     marker"
     enhancer        235..614
                     /label=CMV enhancer
                     /note="human cytomegalovirus immediate early enhancer"
     promoter        615..818
                     /label=CMV promoter
                     /note="human cytomegalovirus (CMV) immediate early
                     promoter"
     primer_bind     769..789
                     /label=CMV-F
                     /note="Human CMV immediate early promoter, forward primer"
     protein_bind    820..838
                     /gene="tetO"
                     /label=tet operator
                     /bound_moiety="tetracycline repressor TetR"
                     /note="bacterial operator O2 for the tetR and tetA genes"
     protein_bind    841..859
                     /gene="tetO"
                     /label=tet operator
                     /bound_moiety="tetracycline repressor TetR"
                     /note="bacterial operator O2 for the tetR and tetA genes"
     primer_bind     869..893
                     /label=LNCX
                     /note="Human CMV promoter, forward primer"
     primer_bind     complement(3606..3623)
                     /label=BGH-rev
                     /note="Bovine growth hormone terminator, reverse primer.
                     Also called BGH reverse"
     polyA_signal    3612..3836
                     /label=bGH poly(A) signal
                     /note="bovine growth hormone polyadenylation signal"
     primer_bind     complement(3969..3988)
                     /label=F1ori-R
                     /note="F1 origin, reverse primer"
     protein_bind    4120..4167
                     /label=FRT
                     /bound_moiety="FLP recombinase from the Saccharomyces
                     cerevisiae 2u plasmid"
                     /note="FLP-mediated recombination occurs in the 8-bp core
                     sequence TCTAGAAA (Turan and Bode, 2011)."
     CDS             4175..5197
                     /codon_start=1
                     /gene="aph(4)-Ia"
                     /product="aminoglycoside phosphotransferase from E. coli"
                     /label=HygR
                     /note="confers resistance to hygromycin"
                     /translation="KKPELTATSVEKFLIEKFDSVSDLMQLSEGEESRAFSFDVGGRGY
                     VLRVNSCADGFYKDRYVYRHFASAALPIPEVLDIGEFSESLTYCISRRAQGVTLQDLPE
                     TELPAVLQPVAEAMDAIAAADLSQTSGFGPFGPQGIGQYTTWRDFICAIADPHVYHWQT
                     VMDDTVSASVAQALDELMLWAEDCPEVRHLVHADFGSNNVLTDNGRITAVIDWSEAMFG
                     DSQYEVANIFFWRPWLACMEQQTRYFERRHPELAGSPRLRAYMLRIGLDQLYQSLVDGN
                     FDDAAWAQGRCDAIVRSGAGTVGRTQIARRSAAVWTDGCVEVLADSGNRRPSTRPRAKE
                     "
     polyA_signal    5327..5448
                     /label=SV40 poly(A) signal
                     /note="SV40 polyadenylation signal"
     primer_bind     complement(5364..5383)
                     /label=SV40pA-R
                     /note="SV40 polyA, reverse primer"
     primer_bind     5418..5437
                     /label=EBV-rev
                     /note="SV40 polyA terminator, reverse primer"
     primer_bind     complement(5497..5513)
                     /label=M13 rev
                     /note="common sequencing primer, one of multiple similar
                     variants"
     primer_bind     complement(5497..5513)
                     /label=M13 Reverse
                     /note="In lacZ gene. Also called M13-rev"
     primer_bind     complement(5510..5532)
                     /label=M13/pUC Reverse
                     /note="In lacZ gene"
     protein_bind    5521..5537
                     /label=lac operator
                     /bound_moiety="lac repressor encoded by lacI"
                     /note="The lac repressor binds to the lac operator to
                     inhibit transcription in E. coli. This inhibition can be
                     relieved by adding lactose or
                     isopropyl-beta-D-thiogalactopyranoside (IPTG)."
     promoter        complement(5545..5575)
                     /label=lac promoter
                     /note="promoter for the E. coli lac operon"
     protein_bind    5590..5611
                     /label=CAP binding site
                     /bound_moiety="E. coli catabolite activator protein"
                     /note="CAP binding activates transcription in the presence
                     of cAMP."
     primer_bind     complement(5728..5745)
                     /label=L4440
                     /note="L4440 vector, forward primer"
     rep_origin      complement(5899..6487)
                     /direction=LEFT
                     /label=ori
                     /note="high-copy-number ColE1/pMB1/pBR322/pUC origin of
                     replication"
     primer_bind     complement(5979..5998)
                     /label=pBR322ori-F
                     /note="pBR322 origin, forward primer"
     CDS             complement(6658..7518)
                     /codon_start=1
                     /gene="bla"
                     /product="beta-lactamase"
                     /label=AmpR
                     /note="confers resistance to ampicillin, carbenicillin, and
                     related antibiotics"
                     /translation="MSIQHFRVALIPFFAAFCLPVFAHPETLVKVKDAEDQLGARVGYI
                     ELDLNSGKILESFRPEERFPMMSTFKVLLCGAVLSRIDAGQEQLGRRIHYSQNDLVEYS
                     PVTEKHLTDGMTVRELCSAAITMSDNTAANLLLTTIGGPKELTAFLHNMGDHVTRLDRW
                     EPELNEAIPNDERDTTMPVAMATTLRKLLTGELLTLASRQQLIDWMEADKVAGPLLRSA
                     LPAGWFIADKSGAGERGSRGIIAALGPDGKPSRIVVIYTTGSQATMDERNRQIAEIGAS
                     LIKHW"
     primer_bind     7281..7300
                     /label=Amp-R
                     /note="Ampicillin resistance gene, reverse primer"
     promoter        complement(7519..7623)
                     /gene="bla"
                     /label=AmpR promoter
ORIGIN
        1 gacggatcgg gagatctccc gatcccctat ggtgcactct cagtacaatc tgctctgatg
       61 ccgcatagtt aagccagtat ctgctccctg cttgtgtgtt ggaggtcgct gagtagtgcg
      121 cgagcaaaat ttaagctaca acaaggcaag gcttgaccga caattgcatg aagaatctgc
      181 ttagggttag gcgttttgcg ctgcttcgcg atgtacgggc cagatatacg cgttgacatt
      241 gattattgac tagttattaa tagtaatcaa ttacggggtc attagttcat agcccatata
      301 tggagttccg cgttacataa cttacggtaa atggcccgcc tggctgaccg cccaacgacc
      361 cccgcccatt gacgtcaata atgacgtatg ttcccatagt aacgccaata gggactttcc
      421 attgacgtca atgggtggag tatttacggt aaactgccca cttggcagta catcaagtgt
      481 atcatatgcc aagtacgccc cctattgacg tcaatgacgg taaatggccc gcctggcatt
      541 atgcccagta catgacctta tgggactttc ctacttggca gtacatctac gtattagtca
      601 tcgctattac catggtgatg cggttttggc agtacatcaa tgggcgtgga tagcggtttg
      661 actcacgggg atttccaagt ctccacccca ttgacgtcaa tgggagtttg ttttggcacc
      721 aaaatcaacg ggactttcca aaatgtcgta acaactccgc cccattgacg caaatgggcg
      781 gtaggcgtgt acggtgggag gtctatataa gcagagctct ccctatcagt gatagagatc
      841 tccctatcag tgatagagat cgtcgacgag ctcgtttagt gaaccgtcag atcgcctgga
      901 gacgccatcc acgctgtttt gacctccata gaagacaccg ggaccgatcc agcctccgga
      961 ctctagcgtt taaacttaag cttggtaccg agctcggatc cactagtcca gtgtggtgga
     1021 attctgcaga tatcaccatg tctgtggttg gcattgacct cggctttctc aactgctaca
     1081 ttgctgtcgc gagaagtggc ggcatcgaga ccatcgccaa tgagtacagc gacaggtgta
     1141 ccccggcctg tatatcattg ggatcaagaa ctcgagccat tggaaatgca gcaaagagcc
     1201 agatagtcac gaacgtaaga aatacaattc atggcttcaa aaagcttcat gggcgatcat
     1261 ttgatgatcc cattgtgcaa actgaaagga tcaggcttcc ctatgaactg cagaaaatgc
     1321 ctaatggaag tgcaggagtt aaggtgcggt acttagagga agagagacct tttgcaattg
     1381 agcaagttac tggaatgctg ttagccaagc ttaaagagac ttcagaaaat gctttgaaga
     1441 aaccagtggc tgactgtgtg atttcaattc ctagcttttt tactgatgcc gagagaagat
     1501 ctgtgatggc tgcagcccag gttgcaggct taaattgttt aaggttgatg aatgaaacta
     1561 ctgcagttgc actggcgtat ggaatttata aacaggatct tcccccatta gatgagaaac
     1621 caagaaatgt agtatttatt gatatgggac attctgccta tcaggtcttg gtttgtgctt
     1681 ttaacaaagg aaaacttaaa gtcttggcta ctacctttga tccatatttg ggtggcagga
     1741 actttgatga ggctttagta gactacttct gtgatgagtt caagaccaaa tataagataa
     1801 atgtgaaaga aaactctcgg gccttgttgc gtttatatca ggaatgtgaa aaactaaaga
     1861 agctaatgag tgcaaatgca tcagatcttc cattgaacat tgagtgtttc atgaatgacc
     1921 ttgatgtttc tagtaaaatg aacagggctc aatttgaaca actgtgtgct tcccttttgg
     1981 ccagggttga accaccttta aaagcagtaa tggaacaagc taacttacaa cgtgaagaca
     2041 ttagtagtat agaaattgta ggaggagcaa cacgaattcc tgcagtgaaa gaacaaatca
     2101 ctaaattctt tcttaaagac ataagtacca cattaaatgc tgatgaagct gttgcaagag
     2161 gatgtgcgtt acagtgtgcg attctctcac cagcatttaa agtgcgtgaa ttttccataa
     2221 cagaccttgt tccctattca atcacattaa ggtggaagac ctcttttgaa gatggaagtg
     2281 gggaatgtga agttttctgt aagaaccatc ctgccccatt ctcaaaagtc attactttcc
     2341 acaagaagga accatttgaa ctagaagcat tttatactaa tttacatgaa gtgccttatc
     2401 ctgatgcaag aattgggagc ttcactattc agaatgtttt tccacagtct gatggtgata
     2461 gttccaaagt gaaggttaaa gttcgtgtta acatccatgg aatcttcagt gtggctagcg
     2521 catcagtaat tgagaagcaa aatttggaag gcgatcacag tgatgctcca atggagacag
     2581 aaacttcatt taaaaatgaa aacaaagata atatggataa aatgcaggtt gatcaagaag
     2641 aagggcatca aaaatgtcat gctgaacaca ctccagaaga ggaaattgat catacaggag
     2701 ccaaaacaaa gtcagctgtc tcagacaaac aagaccgatt aaatcagaca cttaaaaaag
     2761 gaaaagtcaa aagtattgat ctaccgatcc agagtagcct atgtagacaa ctaggccaag
     2821 atcttctcaa cagctacatt gaaaatgagg ggaagatgat catgcaagat aagttagaga
     2881 aagaaagaaa tgatgctaag aatgccgttg aagaatatgt atatgatttt agagacaggc
     2941 tgggcactgt ctatgaaaaa ttcatcactc cagaagactt gagtaaactg tctgcagtat
     3001 tggaagacac agaaaattgg ctttatgaag acggagagga ccaacctaaa caagtttatg
     3061 tggataagct tcaagaacta aagaaatacg gccagcctat tcaaatgaag tacatggagc
     3121 atgaagagag accaaaagcc ttaaatgact tgggaaaaaa gatccaactt gtcatgaaag
     3181 tgatagaagc ttatagaaac aaggatgaaa gatatgatca tctggatcct actgaaatgg
     3241 aaaaggttga aaaatgtatc agtgatgcca tgagttggct gaatagtaag atgaatgcac
     3301 agaacaaact aagtctcact caagatcctg tggtaaaagt ttcagaaata gtagcaaagt
     3361 caaaggaact ggataatttc tgtaacccca tcatttacaa gcccaaacca aaagcagaag
     3421 ttcctgaaga caaaccaaaa gctaatagtg aacacaatgg cccaatggat ggacagagtg
     3481 gaactgaaac taaatcagat tcaacaaaag acagctcaca gcatactaaa tcctctggag
     3541 agatggaagt ggactaagtc tgcggccgct cgagtctaga gggcccgttt aaacccgctg
     3601 atcagcctcg actgtgcctt ctagttgcca gccatctgtt gtttgcccct cccccgtgcc
     3661 ttccttgacc ctggaaggtg ccactcccac tgtcctttcc taataaaatg aggaaattgc
     3721 atcgcattgt ctgagtaggt gtcattctat tctggggggt ggggtggggc aggacagcaa
     3781 gggggaggat tgggaagaca atagcaggca tgctggggat gcggtgggct ctatggcttc
     3841 tgaggcggaa agaaccagct ggggctctag ggggtatccc cnnnnnnnnn nnnnnnnnnn
     3901 nnnnnnnnnn nnnnnnnnnn nnnnnnnnnn nnnnnnnnnn nnnnnnnnnn nnnnnnnnnn
     3961 nnnnnnnnnn nnnnnnnnnn nnnnnnnnnn nnnnnnnnnn nnnnncnnnn nnnnnnnnnn
     4021 nnnnnnnnnn nnnnnnnnnn nnnnnnnnnn nnnnnnnnnn nnnnnnnnnn nnnnnnnnnn
     4081 nnnnnnnnnn nnnnnnnagg gtgatggttc acgtacctag aagttcctat tccgaagttc
     4141 ctattctcta gaaagtatag gaacttcctt ggccaaaaag cctgaactca ccgcgacgtc
     4201 tgtcgagaag tttctgatcg aaaagttcga cagcgtctcc gacctgatgc agctctcgga
     4261 gggcgaagaa tctcgtgctt tcagcttcga tgtaggaggg cgtggatatg tcctgcgggt
     4321 aaatagctgc gccgatggtt tctacaaaga tcgttatgtt tatcggcact ttgcatcggc
     4381 cgcgctcccg attccggaag tgcttgacat tggggaattc agcgagagcc tgacctattg
     4441 catctcccgc cgtgcacagg gtgtcacgtt gcaagacctg cctgaaaccg aactgcccgc
     4501 tgttctgcag ccggtcgcgg aggccatgga tgcgatcgct gcggccgatc ttagccagac
     4561 gagcgggttc ggcccattcg gaccgcaagg aatcggtcaa tacactacat ggcgtgattt
     4621 catatgcgcg attgctgatc cccatgtgta tcactggcaa actgtgatgg acgacaccgt
     4681 cagtgcgtcc gtcgcgcagg ctctcgatga gctgatgctt tgggccgagg actgccccga
     4741 agtccggcac ctcgtgcacg cggatttcgg ctccaacaat gtcctgacgg acaatggccg
     4801 cataacagcg gtcattgact ggagcgaggc gatgttcggg gattcccaat acgaggtcgc
     4861 caacatcttc ttctggaggc cgtggttggc ttgtatggag cagcagacgc gctacttcga
     4921 gcggaggcat ccggagcttg caggatcgcc gcggctccgg gcgtatatgc tccgcattgg
     4981 tcttgaccaa ctctatcaga gcttggttga cggcaatttc gatgatgcag cttgggcgca
     5041 gggtcgatgc gacgcaatcg tccgatccgg agccgggact gtcgggcgta cacaaatcgc
     5101 ccgcagaagc gcggccgtct ggaccgatgg ctgtgtagaa gtactcgccg atagtggaaa
     5161 ccgacgcccc agcactcgtc cgagggcaaa ggaatagcac gtactacgag atttcgattc
     5221 caccgccgcc ttctatgaaa ggttgggctt cggaatcgtt ttccgggacg ccggctggat
     5281 gatcctccag cgcggggatc tcatgctgga gttcttcgcc caccccaact tgtttattgc
     5341 agcttataat ggttacaaat aaagcaatag catcacaaat ttcacaaata aagcattttt
     5401 ttcactgcat tctagttgtg gtttgtccaa actcatcaat gtatcttatc atgtctgtat
     5461 accgtcgacc tctagctaga gcttggcgta atcatggtca tagctgtttc ctgtgtgaaa
     5521 ttgttatccg ctcacaattc cacacaacat acgagccgga agcataaagt gtaaagcctg
     5581 gggtgcctaa tgagtgagct aactcacatt aattgcgttg cgctcactgc ccgctttcca
     5641 gtcgggaaac ctgtcgtgcc agctgcatta atgaatcggc caacgcgcgg ggagaggcgg
     5701 tttgcgtatt gggcgctctt ccgcttcctc gctcactgac tcgctgcgct cggtcgttcg
     5761 gctgcggcga gcggtatcag ctcactcaaa ggcggtaata cggttatcca cagaatcagg
     5821 ggataacgca ggaaagaaca tgtgagcaaa aggccagcaa aaggccagga accgtaaaaa
     5881 ggccgcgttg ctggcgtttt tccataggct ccgcccccct gacgagcatc acaaaaatcg
     5941 acgctcaagt cagaggtggc gaaacccgac aggactataa agataccagg cgtttccccc
     6001 tggaagctcc ctcgtgcgct ctcctgttcc gaccctgccg cttaccggat acctgtccgc
     6061 ctttctccct tcgggaagcg tggcgctttc tcatagctca cgctgtaggt atctcagttc
     6121 ggtgtaggtc gttcgctcca agctgggctg tgtgcacgaa ccccccgttc agcccgaccg
     6181 ctgcgcctta tccggtaact atcgtcttga gtccaacccg gtaagacacg acttatcgcc
     6241 actggcagca gccactggta acaggattag cagagcgagg tatgtaggcg gtgctacaga
     6301 gttcttgaag tggtggccta actacggcta cactagaaga acagtatttg gtatctgcgc
     6361 tctgctgaag ccagttacct tcggaaaaag agttggtagc tcttgatccg gcaaacaaac
     6421 caccgctggt agcggtggtt tttttgtttg caagcagcag attacgcgca gaaaaaaagg
     6481 atctcaagaa gatcctttga tcttttctac ggggtctgac gctcagtgga acgaaaactc
     6541 acgttaaggg attttggtca tgagattatc aaaaaggatc ttcacctaga tccttttaaa
     6601 ttaaaaatga agttttaaat caatctaaag tatatatgag taaacttggt ctgacagtta
     6661 ccaatgctta atcagtgagg cacctatctc agcgatctgt ctatttcgtt catccatagt
     6721 tgcctgactc cccgtcgtgt agataactac gatacgggag ggcttaccat ctggccccag
     6781 tgctgcaatg ataccgcgag acccacgctc accggctcca gatttatcag caataaacca
     6841 gccagccgga agggccgagc gcagaagtgg tcctgcaact ttatccgcct ccatccagtc
     6901 tattaattgt tgccgggaag ctagagtaag tagttcgcca gttaatagtt tgcgcaacgt
     6961 tgttgccatt gctacaggca tcgtggtgtc acgctcgtcg tttggtatgg cttcattcag
     7021 ctccggttcc caacgatcaa ggcgagttac atgatccccc atgttgtgca aaaaagcggt
     7081 tagctccttc ggtcctccga tcgttgtcag aagtaagttg gccgcagtgt tatcactcat
     7141 ggttatggca gcactgcata attctcttac tgtcatgcca tccgtaagat gcttttctgt
     7201 gactggtgag tactcaacca agtcattctg agaatagtgt atgcggcgac cgagttgctc
     7261 ttgcccggcg tcaatacggg ataataccgc gccacatagc agaactttaa aagtgctcat
     7321 cattggaaaa cgttcttcgg ggcgaaaact ctcaaggatc ttaccgctgt tgagatccag
     7381 ttcgatgtaa cccactcgtg cacccaactg atcttcagca tcttttactt tcaccagcgt
     7441 ttctgggtga gcaaaaacag gaaggcaaaa tgccgcaaaa aagggaataa gggcgacacg
     7501 gaaatgttga atactcatac tcttcctttt tcaatattat tgaagcattt atcagggtta
     7561 ttgtctcatg agcggataca tatttgaatg tatttagaaa aataaacaaa taggggttcc
     7621 gcgcacattt ccccgaaaag tgccacctga cgtc
//
