>Addgene plasmid #19455 | pcDNA5/FRT/TO HSPH3 | addgene partial sequence | sequence record 25232 | 19455 with LNCX
CTGTTTTGANCTCCATAGAAGANACCGGGACCGATCCAGCCTCCGGACTCTAGCGTTTAAACTTAAGCTT
GGTACCGAGCTCGGATCCACTAGTCCAGTGTGGTGGAATTCTGCAGATATCACCATGTCTGTGGTTGGCA
TTGACCTCGGCTTTCTCAACTGCTGCATTGCTGTCGCGAGAAGTGGCGGCATCGAGACCATCGCCAATGA
GTACAGCGACAGGTGTACCCCGGCCTGTATATCATTGGGATCAAGAACTCGAGCCATTGGAAATGCAGCA
AAGAGCCAGATAGTCACGAACGTAAGAAATACAATTCATGGCTTCAAAAAGCTTCATGGGCGATCATTTG
ATGATCCCATTGTGCAAACTGAAAGGATCAGGCTTCCCTATGAACTGCAGAAAATGCCTAATGGAAGTGC
AGGAGTTAAGGTGCGGTACTTAGAGGAAGAGAGACCTTTTGCAATTGAGCAAGTTACTGGAATGCTGTTA
GCCAAGCTTAAAGAGACTTCAGAAAATGCTTTGAAGAAACCAGTGGCTGACTGTGTGATTTCAATTCCTA
GCTTTTTTACTGATGCCGAGAGAAGATCTGTGATGGCTGCAGCCCAGGTTGCAGGCTTAAATTGTTTAAG
GTTGATGAATGNNCTAC
